Addgene plasmid #16314: kermit-2/pCS2+
Depositing lab: Peter Klein. Depositing organization: University of Pennsylvania. Publication: Kermit 2/XGIPC, an IGF1 receptor interacting protein, is required for IGF signaling in Xenopus eye development. Wu J, O'Donnell M, Gitler AD, Klein PS. Development. 2006 Sep . 133(18):3651-60. 10.1242/dev.02547 PubMed 16914488.
Backbone
  Vector backbone: pCS2+
  Backbone size w/o insert (bp): 4095
  Vector type: Vertebrate expression
Growth in bacteria
  Bacterial resistance: Ampicillin, 100 μg/mL
  Growth temperature: 37°C
  Growth strain: DH5alpha
  Copy number: High Copy
Gene/Insert
  Gene/Insert name: Kermit 2 (alt names: GIPC; XGIPC)
  Species: X. laevis (frog)
  Insert size (bp): 1000
  Entrez Gene: gipc2 (a.k.a. gipc)
  Cloning method: Restriction Enzyme
  Sequencing primers: 5′ SP6
Terms and licenses: Academic/Nonprofit Terms; Industry Terms: Not Available to Industry
Depositor comments: For sense transcripts, cut with NotI and transcribe with SP6
How to cite: kermit-2/pCS2+ was a gift from Peter Klein (Addgene plasmid # 16314 ; http://n2t.net/addgene:16314 ; RRID:Addgene_16314)
