[The description below was written by a language model from this plasmid's Addgene catalogue record.]
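Description:
kermit-2/pCS2+ is a vertebrate expression plasmid built on the pCS2+ backbone (about 4.1 kb without insert), carrying an approximately 1 kb insert encoding Xenopus laevis Kermit 2, also known as GIPC or XGIPC (Entrez gene gipc2). The insert was introduced by restriction enzyme cloning. The plasmid is maintained in E. coli as a high-copy construct under ampicillin selection. No feature table accompanies the record, so the exact arrangement of regulatory elements, the cloning sites used and the presence or absence of any epitope tag are not stated.

pCS2+ is a dual-purpose vector widely used in frog and zebrafish embryology. In its standard form it places the insert downstream of a strong CMV-derived promoter with an SV40 polyadenylation signal for direct expression in vertebrate cells, and it includes an SP6 promoter upstream of the cloning site for in vitro synthesis of mRNA. The record is consistent with this layout: SP6 is listed as the 5′ sequencing primer, and the depositor notes that sense transcripts are made by linearising with NotI and transcribing with SP6. Such synthetic transcripts are typically microinjected into embryos to overexpress a protein or to rescue a knockdown phenotype. The associated publication describes Kermit 2/XGIPC as an IGF1 receptor-interacting protein required for IGF signalling during Xenopus eye development. This suggests the construct serves as a source of Kermit 2 mRNA or protein for functional studies of that pathway in embryos.
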