>Addgene plasmid #16314 | kermit-2/pCS2+ | addgene partial sequence | sequence record 22785 | 16314 with SP6
GATCCATGCCTCTGGGATTGCGCGTAAAGAAGAAAAACAAGAGCAAGGAGGTTTCCTCTAAGCTGGTGGA
TAGTGACGAAATAGCCAACAGGGCGTCCGGCTCTGCTGGCAAAGTCTCTTCCAGTGCCAATGGTGCGGCT
GGCCTGCCGCCTCCTCCGGTCAACCTGCGACCCAAGCTTGTGTTTCACACCCAGTTGGCACACGGCAGTC
CCACTGGCAGGATAGAGGGCTTCACTAATGTGAAGGAGCTGTATTCTAAGATTGCAGAGGCATTCCTAAT
CACTCCTGAGGAGATCCTGTTTTGCACTTTGAACACCCACAAAATTGATATGGATAAACTCCTGGGTGGA
CAGATTGGGCTTGAAGATTTCATCTTTGCTCATGTAAAAGGAACAAAAAAGGAAGTGGAAGTTTTAAAAT
CAGAAGATGCCTTAGGACTTACCATTACAGACAATGGAGCAGGAGTTGCTTTCATTAAGCGCATTAAAGA
AGAGAGCACGATTGACAAAGTTAAAGTAATAAATGTTGGAGATCATATAGAAGCCATCAATGGAAAGAAT
ATTGTTGGATCACGCCATTATGAAGTTGCCAAGATGTTAAAAGAATTAGAAAAGGGACAGCCATTTACGT
TAAAGTTGATAGAACCTTTGAAAGCTTTTGAAATGATCGAACCAAGAGCAAGAGGTGGTAAAACAGAAGG
AAAGATTTCA
